Addgene plasmid #138694: pLenti-Puro-sgSNRK
Purpose: Expresses a human SNRK-targeting sgRNA and Cas9
Depositing lab: Reuben Shaw. Depositing organization: Salk Institute for Biological Studies. Publication: The AMPK-Related Kinases SIK1 and SIK3 Mediate Key Tumor-Suppressive Effects of LKB1 in NSCLC. Hollstein PE, Eichner LJ, Brun SN, Kamireddy A, Svensson RU, Vera LI, Ross DS, Rymoff TJ, Hutchins A, Galvez HM, Williams AE, Shokhirev MN, Screaton RA, Berdeaux R, Shaw RJ. Cancer Discov. 2019 Nov;9(11):1606-1627. doi: 10.1158/2159-8290.CD-18-1261. Epub 2019 Jul 26. PubMed 31350328.
Backbone
  Vector backbone: pLentiCRISPR v2
  Vector type: Lentiviral
Growth in bacteria
  Bacterial resistance: Ampicillin, 100 μg/mL
  Growth temperature: 37°C
  Growth strain: NEB Stable
  Copy number: High Copy
Gene/Insert
  Gene/Insert name: sgSNRK human
  gRNA/shRNA sequence: CACTCTTTAG ACACATG G G A
  Species: H. sapiens (human)
  Entrez Gene: SNRK (a.k.a. HSNFRK)
  Promoter: hU6
  Cloning method: Restriction Enzyme; 5′ cloning site unknown (unknown if destroyed)
Terms and licenses: Academic/Nonprofit Terms; Industry Terms: Not Available to Industry
How to cite: pLenti-Puro-sgSNRK was a gift from Reuben Shaw (Addgene plasmid # 138694 ; http://n2t.net/addgene:138694 ; RRID:Addgene_138694)
