[The description below was written by a language model from this plasmid's Addgene catalogue record and pLannotate feature annotations shown in this document.]
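Description:
pLenti-Puro-sgSNRK is a lentiviral all-in-one CRISPR/Cas9 plasmid built on the pLentiCRISPR v2 backbone. It delivers both Streptococcus pyogenes Cas9 and a single guide RNA directed against human SNRK (also known as HSNFRK), an AMPK-related kinase gene. In bacteria it is maintained through a high-copy ColE1/pUC-type origin and selected with ampicillin via the AmpR β-lactamase gene. An f1 origin is also present in the backbone, along with an SV40/EM7-driven BleoR cassette that lies outside the packaged viral region.

The transfer cassette follows a third-generation, self-inactivating design. A CMV enhancer/promoter fused to a truncated HIV-1 5' LTR drives genomic RNA production in packaging cells. This is followed by the Ψ packaging signal, a gag fragment, the RRE for Rev-dependent nuclear export and the cPPT/CTS, and the cassette ends in a ΔU3 3' LTR, followed by a bGH polyadenylation signal. Within this unit, the human U6 RNA polymerase III promoter transcribes the SNRK-targeting spacer joined to the S. pyogenes gRNA scaffold. A core EF-1α promoter drives the Cas9 coding sequence, followed by a puromycin N-acetyltransferase gene on the same strand. The linker between Cas9 and PuroR is not annotated in the feature table. A WPRE downstream enhances transcript expression.

After packaging and transduction, puromycin selection enriches for mammalian cells carrying the integrated cassette, in which Cas9 guided by the sgRNA cuts the SNRK locus to disrupt the gene. The associated work examined AMPK-related kinases as mediators of LKB1 tumor suppression in non-small cell lung cancer, which fits use of this construct for SNRK knockout in human cells.
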