Features (pLannotate 1.2.2; 33 found; start..end, strand, type, name):
    217..397     +  LTR            5' LTR (truncated): truncated 5' long terminal repeat (LTR) from HIV-1
    444..569     +  misc_feature   HIV-1 Ψ: packaging signal of human immunodeficiency virus type 1
    553..916     +  CDS            HIV-1 gag (fragment): gag protein from human immunodeficiency virus 1; gag
   1062..1295    +  misc_feature   RRE: The Rev response element (RRE) of HIV-1 allows for Rev-dependent mRNA export from the nucleus to the cytoplasm.
   1672..1772    +  CDS            Rev (fragment): human immunodeficiency virus 1 (HIV-1) Rev protein; rev; enhances nuclear export of unspliced and incompletely spliced viral mRNAs
   1822..1939    +  misc_feature   cPPT/CTS: central polypurine tract and central termination sequence of HIV-1
   1990..2230    +  promoter       U6 promoter: RNA polymerase III promoter for human U6 snRNA
   2260..2335    +  misc_RNA       gRNA scaffold: guide RNA scaffold for the Streptococcus pyogenes CRISPR/Cas9 system
   2353..2371    +  CDS            small t antigen (fragment): SV40 (simian virus 40) small t antigen
   2397..2608    +  promoter       EF-1α core promoter: core promoter for human elongation factor EF-1α
   2633..6736    +  CDS            Cas9: Cas9 (Csn1) endonuclease from the Streptococcus pyogenes Type II CRISPR/Cas system generates RNA-guided double strand breaks in DNA
   6874..7471    +  CDS            PuroR (fragment): puromycin N-acetyltransferase; pac from Streptomyces; confers resistance to puromycin
   7487..8075    +  misc_feature   WPRE: woodchuck hepatitis virus posttranscriptional regulatory element
   8126..8145    +  misc_feature   cPPT/CTS (fragment): central polypurine tract and central termination sequence of HIV-1
   8147..8380    +  LTR            3' LTR (ΔU3): self-inactivating 3' long terminal repeat (LTR) from HIV-1
   8412..8636    +  polyA_signal   bGH poly(A) signal: bovine growth hormone polyadenylation signal
   8640..8661    +  promoter       SV40 promoter (fragment): SV40 enhancer and early promoter
   8682..9110    +  rep_origin     f1 ori (sequence partly withheld): f1 bacteriophage origin of replication; arrow indicates direction of (+) strand synthesis
   9124..9453    +  promoter       SV40 promoter: SV40 enhancer and early promoter
   9501..9548    +  promoter       EM7 promoter: synthetic bacterial promoter&nbsp
   9567..9941    +  CDS            BleoR: antibiotic-binding protein; Sh ble from Streptoalloteichus hindustanus; confers resistance to bleomycin, phleomycin, and Zeocin™
   9951..10076   +  CDS            ble (fragment): BLE_KLEPN - Experimental evidence at protein level: Swiss-Prot protein existence level 1. Binding protein with a strong affinity to the bleomycin family of antibiotics. Binds to CL990; an antimitotic-antibiotic compound. From Klebsiella pneumoniae.
  10071..10192   +  polyA_signal   SV40 poly(A) signal: SV40 polyadenylation signal
  10263..10285   -  protein_bind   lac operator (fragment): The lac repressor binds to the lac operator to inhibit transcription in E. coli. This inhibition can be relieved by adding lactose or isopropyl-β-D-thiogalactopyranoside (IPTG). lac repressor encoded by lacI
  10289..10319   -  promoter       lac promoter: promoter for the E. coli lac operon
  10334..10355   -  protein_bind   CAP binding site: CAP binding activates transcription in the presence of cAMP. E. coli catabolite activator protein
  10368..10460   -  CDS            lacI (fragment): lac repressor; lacI; The lac repressor binds to the lac operator to inhibit transcription in E. coli. This inhibition can be relieved by adding lactose or isopropyl-β-D-thiogalactopyranoside (IPTG).
  10643..11231   -  rep_origin     ori: high-copy-number ColE1/pMB1/pBR322/pUC origin of replication
  11402..12262   -  CDS            AmpR: β-lactamase; bla; confers resistance to ampicillin, carbenicillin, and related antibiotics
  12263..12367   -  promoter       AmpR promoter: bla
  12426..12478   -  misc_feature   bom (fragment): basis of mobility region from pBR322
  12633..13012   +  enhancer       CMV enhancer: human cytomegalovirus immediate early enhancer
  13013..199     +  promoter       CMV promoter (across the origin): human cytomegalovirus (CMV) immediate early promoter
>Addgene plasmid #138694 | pLenti-Puro-sgSNRK | addgene full sequence | sequence record 273048 | Addgene NGS Result
TGATGCGGTTTTGGCAGTACATCAATGGGCGTGGATAGCGGTTTGACTCACGGGGATTTCCAAGTCTCCA
CCCCATTGACGTCAATGGGAGTTTGTTTTGGCACCAAAATCAACGGGACTTTCCAAAATGTCGTAACAAC
TCCGCCCCATTGACGCAAATGGGCGGTAGGCGTGTACGGTGGGAGGTCTATATAAGCAGCGCGTTTTGCC
TGTACTGGGTCTCTCTGGTTAGACCAGATCTGAGCCTGGGAGCTCTCTGGCTAACTAGGGAACCCACTGC
TTAAGCCTCAATAAAGCTTGCCTTGAGTGCTTCAAGTAGTGTGTGCCCGTCTGTTGTGTGACTCTGGTAA
CTAGAGATCCCTCAGACCCTTTTAGTCAGTGTGGAAAATCTCTAGCAGTGGCGCCCGAACAGGGACTTGA
AAGCGAAAGGGAAACCAGAGGAGCTCTCTCGACGCAGGACTCGGCTTGCTGAAGCGCGCACGGCAAGAGG
CGAGGGGCGGCGACTGGTGAGTACGCCAAAAATTTTGACTAGCGGAGGCTAGAAGGAGAGAGATGGGTGC
GAGAGCGTCAGTATTAAGCGGGGGAGAATTAGATCGCGATGGGAAAAAATTCGGTTAAGGCCAGGGGGAA
AGAAAAAATATAAATTAAAACATATAGTATGGGCAAGCAGGGAGCTAGAACGATTCGCAGTTAATCCTGG
CCTGTTAGAAACATCAGAAGGCTGTAGACAAATACTGGGACAGCTACAACCATCCCTTCAGACAGGATCA
GAAGAACTTAGATCATTATATAATACAGTAGCAACCCTCTATTGTGTGCATCAAAGGATAGAGATAAAAG
ACACCAAGGAAGCTTTAGACAAGATAGAGGAAGAGCAAAACAAAAGTAAGACCACCGCACAGCAAGCGGC
CGCTGATCTTCAGACCTGGAGGAGGAGATATGAGGGACAATTGGAGAAGTGAATTATATAAATATAAAGT
AGTAAAAATTGAACCATTAGGAGTAGCACCCACCAAGGCAAAGAGAAGAGTGGTGCAGAGAGAAAAAAGA
GCAGTGGGAATAGGAGCTTTGTTCCTTGGGTTCTTGGGAGCAGCAGGAAGCACTATGGGCGCAGCGTCAA
TGACGCTGACGGTACAGGCCAGACAATTATTGTCTGGTATAGTGCAGCAGCAGAACAATTTGCTGAGGGC
TATTGAGGCGCAACAGCATCTGTTGCAACTCACAGTCTGGGGCATCAAGCAGCTCCAGGCAAGAATCCTG
GCTGTGGAAAGATACCTAAAGGATCAACAGCTCCTGGGGATTTGGGGTTGCTCTGGAAAACTCATTTGCA
CCACTGCTGTGCCTTGGAATGCTAGTTGGAGTAATAAATCTCTGGAACAGATTTGGAATCACACGACCTG
GATGGAGTGGGACAGAGAAATTAACAATTACACAAGCTTAATACACTCCTTAATTGAAGAATCGCAAAAC
CAGCAAGAAAAGAATGAACAAGAATTATTGGAATTAGATAAATGGGCAAGTTTGTGGAATTGGTTTAACA
TAACAAATTGGCTGTGGTATATAAAATTATTCATAATGATAGTAGGAGGCTTGGTAGGTTTAAGAATAGT
TTTTGCTGTACTTTCTATAGTGAATAGAGTTAGGCAGGGATATTCACCATTATCGTTTCAGACCCACCTC
CCAACCCCGAGGGGACCCGACAGGCCCGAAGGAATAGAAGAAGAAGGTGGAGAGAGAGACAGAGACAGAT
CCATTCGATTAGTGAACGGATCGGCACTGCGTGCGCCAATTCTGCAGACAAATGGCAGTATTCATCCACA
ATTTTAAAAGAAAAGGGGGGATTGGGGGGTACAGTGCAGGGGAAAGAATAGTAGACATAATAGCAACAGA
CATACAAACTAAAGAATTACAAAAACAAATTACAAAAATTCAAAATTTTCGGGTTTATTACAGGGACAGC
AGAGATCCAGTTTGGTTAATTAAGGTACCGAGGGCCTATTTCCCATGATTCCTTCATATTTGCATATACG
ATACAAGGCTGTTAGAGAGATAATTAGAATTAATTTGACTGTAAACACAAAGATATTAGTACAAAATACG
TGACGTAGAAAGTAATAATTTCTTGGGTAGTTTGCAGTTTTAAAATTATGTTTTAAAATGGACTATCATA
TGCTTACCGTAACTTGAAAGTATTTCGATTTCTTGGCTTTATATATCTTGTGGAAAGGACGAAACACCGC
ACTCTTTAGACACATGGGAGTTTTAGAGCTAGAAATAGCAAGTTAAAATAAGGCTAGTCCGTTATCAACT
TGAAAAAGTGGCACCGAGTCGGTGCTTTTTTGAATTCGCTAGCTAGGTCTTGAAAGGAGTGGGAATTGGC
TCCGGTGCCCGTCAGTGGGCAGAGCGCACATCGCCCACAGTCCCCGAGAAGTTGGGGGGAGGGGTCGGCA
ATTGATCCGGTGCCTAGAGAAGGTGGCGCGGGGTAAACTGGGAAAGTGATGTCGTGTACTGGCTCCGCCT
TTTTCCCGAGGGTGGGGGAGAACCGTATATAAGTGCAGTAGTCGCCGTGAACGTTCTTTTTCGCAACGGG
TTTGCCGCCAGAACACAGGACCGGTTCTAGAGCGCTGCCACCATGGACAAGAAGTACAGCATCGGCCTGG
ACATCGGCACCAACTCTGTGGGCTGGGCCGTGATCACCGACGAGTACAAGGTGCCCAGCAAGAAATTCAA
GGTGCTGGGCAACACCGACCGGCACAGCATCAAGAAGAACCTGATCGGAGCCCTGCTGTTCGACAGCGGC
GAAACAGCCGAGGCCACCCGGCTGAAGAGAACCGCCAGAAGAAGATACACCAGACGGAAGAACCGGATCT
GCTATCTGCAAGAGATCTTCAGCAACGAGATGGCCAAGGTGGACGACAGCTTCTTCCACAGACTGGAAGA
GTCCTTCCTGGTGGAAGAGGATAAGAAGCACGAGCGGCACCCCATCTTCGGCAACATCGTGGACGAGGTG
GCCTACCACGAGAAGTACCCCACCATCTACCACCTGAGAAAGAAACTGGTGGACAGCACCGACAAGGCCG
ACCTGCGGCTGATCTATCTGGCCCTGGCCCACATGATCAAGTTCCGGGGCCACTTCCTGATCGAGGGCGA
CCTGAACCCCGACAACAGCGACGTGGACAAGCTGTTCATCCAGCTGGTGCAGACCTACAACCAGCTGTTC
GAGGAAAACCCCATCAACGCCAGCGGCGTGGACGCCAAGGCCATCCTGTCTGCCAGACTGAGCAAGAGCA
GACGGCTGGAAAATCTGATCGCCCAGCTGCCCGGCGAGAAGAAGAATGGCCTGTTCGGAAACCTGATTGC
CCTGAGCCTGGGCCTGACCCCCAACTTCAAGAGCAACTTCGACCTGGCCGAGGATGCCAAACTGCAGCTG
AGCAAGGACACCTACGACGACGACCTGGACAACCTGCTGGCCCAGATCGGCGACCAGTACGCCGACCTGT
TTCTGGCCGCCAAGAACCTGTCCGACGCCATCCTGCTGAGCGACATCCTGAGAGTGAACACCGAGATCAC
CAAGGCCCCCCTGAGCGCCTCTATGATCAAGAGATACGACGAGCACCACCAGGACCTGACCCTGCTGAAA
GCTCTCGTGCGGCAGCAGCTGCCTGAGAAGTACAAAGAGATTTTCTTCGACCAGAGCAAGAACGGCTACG
CCGGCTACATTGACGGCGGAGCCAGCCAGGAAGAGTTCTACAAGTTCATCAAGCCCATCCTGGAAAAGAT
GGACGGCACCGAGGAACTGCTCGTGAAGCTGAACAGAGAGGACCTGCTGCGGAAGCAGCGGACCTTCGAC
AACGGCAGCATCCCCCACCAGATCCACCTGGGAGAGCTGCACGCCATTCTGCGGCGGCAGGAAGATTTTT
ACCCATTCCTGAAGGACAACCGGGAAAAGATCGAGAAGATCCTGACCTTCCGCATCCCCTACTACGTGGG
CCCTCTGGCCAGGGGAAACAGCAGATTCGCCTGGATGACCAGAAAGAGCGAGGAAACCATCACCCCCTGG
AACTTCGAGGAAGTGGTGGACAAGGGCGCTTCCGCCCAGAGCTTCATCGAGCGGATGACCAACTTCGATA
AGAACCTGCCCAACGAGAAGGTGCTGCCCAAGCACAGCCTGCTGTACGAGTACTTCACCGTGTATAACGA
GCTGACCAAAGTGAAATACGTGACCGAGGGAATGAGAAAGCCCGCCTTCCTGAGCGGCGAGCAGAAAAAG
GCCATCGTGGACCTGCTGTTCAAGACCAACCGGAAAGTGACCGTGAAGCAGCTGAAAGAGGACTACTTCA
AGAAAATCGAGTGCTTCGACTCCGTGGAAATCTCCGGCGTGGAAGATCGGTTCAACGCCTCCCTGGGCAC
ATACCACGATCTGCTGAAAATTATCAAGGACAAGGACTTCCTGGACAATGAGGAAAACGAGGACATTCTG
GAAGATATCGTGCTGACCCTGACACTGTTTGAGGACAGAGAGATGATCGAGGAACGGCTGAAAACCTATG
CCCACCTGTTCGACGACAAAGTGATGAAGCAGCTGAAGCGGCGGAGATACACCGGCTGGGGCAGGCTGAG
CCGGAAGCTGATCAACGGCATCCGGGACAAGCAGTCCGGCAAGACAATCCTGGATTTCCTGAAGTCCGAC
GGCTTCGCCAACAGAAACTTCATGCAGCTGATCCACGACGACAGCCTGACCTTTAAAGAGGACATCCAGA
AAGCCCAGGTGTCCGGCCAGGGCGATAGCCTGCACGAGCACATTGCCAATCTGGCCGGCAGCCCCGCCAT
TAAGAAGGGCATCCTGCAGACAGTGAAGGTGGTGGACGAGCTCGTGAAAGTGATGGGCCGGCACAAGCCC
GAGAACATCGTGATCGAAATGGCCAGAGAGAACCAGACCACCCAGAAGGGACAGAAGAACAGCCGCGAGA
GAATGAAGCGGATCGAAGAGGGCATCAAAGAGCTGGGCAGCCAGATCCTGAAAGAACACCCCGTGGAAAA
CACCCAGCTGCAGAACGAGAAGCTGTACCTGTACTACCTGCAGAATGGGCGGGATATGTACGTGGACCAG
GAACTGGACATCAACCGGCTGTCCGACTACGATGTGGACCATATCGTGCCTCAGAGCTTTCTGAAGGACG
ACTCCATCGACAACAAGGTGCTGACCAGAAGCGACAAGAACCGGGGCAAGAGCGACAACGTGCCCTCCGA
AGAGGTCGTGAAGAAGATGAAGAACTACTGGCGGCAGCTGCTGAACGCCAAGCTGATTACCCAGAGAAAG
TTCGACAATCTGACCAAGGCCGAGAGAGGCGGCCTGAGCGAACTGGATAAGGCCGGCTTCATCAAGAGAC
AGCTGGTGGAAACCCGGCAGATCACAAAGCACGTGGCACAGATCCTGGACTCCCGGATGAACACTAAGTA
CGACGAGAATGACAAGCTGATCCGGGAAGTGAAAGTGATCACCCTGAAGTCCAAGCTGGTGTCCGATTTC
CGGAAGGATTTCCAGTTTTACAAAGTGCGCGAGATCAACAACTACCACCACGCCCACGACGCCTACCTGA
ACGCCGTCGTGGGAACCGCCCTGATCAAAAAGTACCCTAAGCTGGAAAGCGAGTTCGTGTACGGCGACTA
CAAGGTGTACGACGTGCGGAAGATGATCGCCAAGAGCGAGCAGGAAATCGGCAAGGCTACCGCCAAGTAC
TTCTTCTACAGCAACATCATGAACTTTTTCAAGACCGAGATTACCCTGGCCAACGGCGAGATCCGGAAGC
GGCCTCTGATCGAGACAAACGGCGAAACCGGGGAGATCGTGTGGGATAAGGGCCGGGATTTTGCCACCGT
GCGGAAAGTGCTGAGCATGCCCCAAGTGAATATCGTGAAAAAGACCGAGGTGCAGACAGGCGGCTTCAGC
AAAGAGTCTATCCTGCCCAAGAGGAACAGCGATAAGCTGATCGCCAGAAAGAAGGACTGGGACCCTAAGA
AGTACGGCGGCTTCGACAGCCCCACCGTGGCCTATTCTGTGCTGGTGGTGGCCAAAGTGGAAAAGGGCAA
GTCCAAGAAACTGAAGAGTGTGAAAGAGCTGCTGGGGATCACCATCATGGAAAGAAGCAGCTTCGAGAAG
AATCCCATCGACTTTCTGGAAGCCAAGGGCTACAAAGAAGTGAAAAAGGACCTGATCATCAAGCTGCCTA
AGTACTCCCTGTTCGAGCTGGAAAACGGCCGGAAGAGAATGCTGGCCTCTGCCGGCGAACTGCAGAAGGG
AAACGAACTGGCCCTGCCCTCCAAATATGTGAACTTCCTGTACCTGGCCAGCCACTATGAGAAGCTGAAG
GGCTCCCCCGAGGATAATGAGCAGAAACAGCTGTTTGTGGAACAGCACAAGCACTACCTGGACGAGATCA
TCGAGCAGATCAGCGAGTTCTCCAAGAGAGTGATCCTGGCCGACGCTAATCTGGACAAAGTGCTGTCCGC
CTACAACAAGCACCGGGATAAGCCCATCAGAGAGCAGGCCGAGAATATCATCCACCTGTTTACCCTGACC
AATCTGGGAGCCCCTGCCGCCTTCAAGTACTTTGACACCACCATCGACCGGAAGAGGTACACCAGCACCA
AAGAGGTGCTGGACGCCACCCTGATCCACCAGAGCATCACCGGCCTGTACGAGACACGGATCGACCTGTC
TCAGCTGGGAGGCGACAAGCGACCTGCCGCCACAAAGAAGGCTGGACAGGCTAAGAAGAAGAAAGATTAC
AAAGACGATGACGATAAGGGATCCGGCGCAACAAACTTCTCTCTGCTGAAACAAGCCGGAGATGTCGAAG
AGAATCCTGGACCGACCGAGTACAAGCCCACGGTGCGCCTCGCCACCCGCGACGACGTCCCCAGGGCCGT
ACGCACCCTCGCCGCCGCGTTCGCCGACTACCCCGCCACGCGCCACACCGTCGATCCGGACCGCCACATC
GAGCGGGTCACCGAGCTGCAAGAACTCTTCCTCACGCGCGTCGGGCTCGACATCGGCAAGGTGTGGGTCG
CGGACGACGGCGCCGCGGTGGCGGTCTGGACCACGCCGGAGAGCGTCGAAGCGGGGGCGGTGTTCGCCGA
GATCGGCCCGCGCATGGCCGAGTTGAGCGGTTCCCGGCTGGCCGCGCAGCAACAGATGGAAGGCCTCCTG
GCGCCGCACCGGCCCAAGGAGCCCGCGTGGTTCCTGGCCACCGTCGGAGTCTCGCCCGACCACCAGGGCA
AGGGTCTGGGCAGCGCCGTCGTGCTCCCCGGAGTGGAGGCGGCCGAGCGCGCCGGGGTGCCCGCCTTCCT
GGAGACCTCCGCGCCCCGCAACCTCCCCTTCTACGAGCGGCTCGGCTTCACCGTCACCGCCGACGTCGAG
GTGCCCGAAGGACCGCGCACCTGGTGCATGACCCGCAAGCCCGGTGCCTGAACGCGTTAAGTCGACAATC
AACCTCTGGATTACAAAATTTGTGAAAGATTGACTGGTATTCTTAACTATGTTGCTCCTTTTACGCTATG
TGGATACGCTGCTTTAATGCCTTTGTATCATGCTATTGCTTCCCGTATGGCTTTCATTTTCTCCTCCTTG
TATAAATCCTGGTTGCTGTCTCTTTATGAGGAGTTGTGGCCCGTTGTCAGGCAACGTGGCGTGGTGTGCA
CTGTGTTTGCTGACGCAACCCCCACTGGTTGGGGCATTGCCACCACCTGTCAGCTCCTTTCCGGGACTTT
CGCTTTCCCCCTCCCTATTGCCACGGCGGAACTCATCGCCGCCTGCCTTGCCCGCTGCTGGACAGGGGCT
CGGCTGTTGGGCACTGACAATTCCGTGGTGTTGTCGGGGAAATCATCGTCCTTTCCTTGGCTGCTCGCCT
GTGTTGCCACCTGGATTCTGCGCGGGACGTCCTTCTGCTACGTCCCTTCGGCCCTCAATCCAGCGGACCT
TCCTTCCCGCGGCCTGCTGCCGGCTCTGCGGCCTCTTCCGCGTCTTCGCCTTCGCCCTCAGACGAGTCGG
ATCTCCCTTTGGGCCGCCTCCCCGCGTCGACTTTAAGACCAATGACTTACAAGGCAGCTGTAGATCTTAG
CCACTTTTTAAAAGAAAAGGGGGGACTGGAAGGGCTAATTCACTCCCAACGAAGACAAGATCTGCTTTTT
GCTTGTACTGGGTCTCTCTGGTTAGACCAGATCTGAGCCTGGGAGCTCTCTGGCTAACTAGGGAACCCAC
TGCTTAAGCCTCAATAAAGCTTGCCTTGAGTGCTTCAAGTAGTGTGTGCCCGTCTGTTGTGTGACTCTGG
TAACTAGAGATCCCTCAGACCCTTTTAGTCAGTGTGGAAAATCTCTAGCAGGGCCCGTTTAAACCCGCTG
ATCAGCCTCGACTGTGCCTTCTAGTTGCCAGCCATCTGTTGTTTGCCCCTCCCCCGTGCCTTCCTTGACC
CTGGAAGGTGCCACTCCCACTGTCCTTTCCTAATAAAATGAGGAAATTGCATCGCATTGTCTGAGTAGGT
GTCATTCTATTCTGGGGGGTGGGGTGGGGCAGGACAGCAAGGGGGAGGATTGGGAAGACAATAGCAGGCA
TGCTGGGGATGCGGTGGGCTCTATGGCTTCTGAGGCGGAAAGAACCAGCTGGGGCTCTAGGGGGTATCCC
C
[124 nt withheld, positions 8682-8805]
C
[91 nt withheld, positions 8807-8897]
A
[49 nt withheld, positions 8899-8947]
CCTTTGACGTTGGAGTCCACGTTCTTT
[37 nt withheld, positions 8975-9011]
ACCCTATCTCGGTCTATTCTTTTGATTTATAAGGGATTTTGCCGATTTCGGCCTATTGGTTAAAAAATGA
GCTGATTTAACAAAAATTTAACGCGAATTAATTCTGTGGAATGTGTGTCAGTTAGGGTGTGGAAAGTCCC
CAGGCTCCCCAGCAGGCAGAAGTATGCAAAGCATGCATCTCAATTAGTCAGCAACCAGGTGTGGAAAGTC
CCCAGGCTCCCCAGCAGGCAGAAGTATGCAAAGCATGCATCTCAATTAGTCAGCAACCATAGTCCCGCCC
CTAACTCCGCCCATCCCGCCCCTAACTCCGCCCAGTTCCGCCCATTCTCCGCCCCATGGCTGACTAATTT
TTTTTATTTATGCAGAGGCCGAGGCCGCCTCTGCCTCTGAGCTATTCCAGAAGTAGTGAGGAGGCTTTTT
TGGAGGCCTAGGCTTTTGCAAAAAGCTCCCGGGAGCTTGTATATCCATTTTCGGATCTGATCAGCACGTG
TTGACAATTAATCATCGGCATAGTATATCGGCATAGTATAATACGACAAGGTGAGGAACTAAACCATGGC
CAAGTTGACCAGTGCCGTTCCGGTGCTCACCGCGCGCGACGTCGCCGGAGCGGTCGAGTTCTGGACCGAC
CGGCTCGGGTTCTCCCGGGACTTCGTGGAGGACGACTTCGCCGGTGTGGTCCGGGACGACGTGACCCTGT
TCATCAGCGCGGTCCAGGACCAGGTGGTGCCGGACAACACCCTGGCCTGGGTGTGGGTGCGCGGCCTGGA
CGAGCTGTACGCCGAGTGGTCGGAGGTCGTGTCCACGAACTTCCGGGACGCCTCCGGGCCGGCCATGACC
GAGATCGGCGAGCAGCCGTGGGGGCGGGAGTTCGCCCTGCGCGACCCGGCCGGCAACTGCGTGCACTTCG
TGGCCGAGGAGCAGGACTGACACGTGCTACGAGATTTCGATTCCACCGCCGCCTTCTATGAAAGGTTGGG
CTTCGGAATCGTTTTCCGGGACGCCGGCTGGATGATCCTCCAGCGCGGGGATCTCATGCTGGAGTTCTTC
GCCCACCCCAACTTGTTTATTGCAGCTTATAATGGTTACAAATAAAGCAATAGCATCACAAATTTCACAA
ATAAAGCATTTTTTTCACTGCATTCTAGTTGTGGTTTGTCCAAACTCATCAATGTATCTTATCATGTCTG
TATACCGTCGACCTCTAGCTAGAGCTTGGCGTAATCATGGTCATAGCTGTTTCCTGTGTGAAATTGTTAT
CCGCTCACAATTCCACACAACATACGAGCCGGAAGCATAAAGTGTAAAGCCTGGGGTGCCTAATGAGTGA
GCTAACTCACATTAATTGCGTTGCGCTCACTGCCCGCTTTCCAGTCGGGAAACCTGTCGTGCCAGCTGCA
TTAATGAATCGGCCAACGCGCGGGGAGAGGCGGTTTGCGTATTGGGCGCTCTTCCGCTTCCTCGCTCACT
GACTCGCTGCGCTCGGTCGTTCGGCTGCGGCGAGCGGTATCAGCTCACTCAAAGGCGGTAATACGGTTAT
CCACAGAATCAGGGGATAACGCAGGAAAGAACATGTGAGCAAAAGGCCAGCAAAAGGCCAGGAACCGTAA
AAAGGCCGCGTTGCTGGCGTTTTTCCATAGGCTCCGCCCCCCTGACGAGCATCACAAAAATCGACGCTCA
AGTCAGAGGTGGCGAAACCCGACAGGACTATAAAGATACCAGGCGTTTCCCCCTGGAAGCTCCCTCGTGC
GCTCTCCTGTTCCGACCCTGCCGCTTACCGGATACCTGTCCGCCTTTCTCCCTTCGGGAAGCGTGGCGCT
TTCTCATAGCTCACGCTGTAGGTATCTCAGTTCGGTGTAGGTCGTTCGCTCCAAGCTGGGCTGTGTGCAC
GAACCCCCCGTTCAGCCCGACCGCTGCGCCTTATCCGGTAACTATCGTCTTGAGTCCAACCCGGTAAGAC
ACGACTTATCGCCACTGGCAGCAGCCACTGGTAACAGGATTAGCAGAGCGAGGTATGTAGGCGGTGCTAC
AGAGTTCTTGAAGTGGTGGCCTAACTACGGCTACACTAGAAGAACAGTATTTGGTATCTGCGCTCTGCTG
AAGCCAGTTACCTTCGGAAAAAGAGTTGGTAGCTCTTGATCCGGCAAACAAACCACCGCTGGTAGCGGTG
GTTTTTTTGTTTGCAAGCAGCAGATTACGCGCAGAAAAAAAGGATCTCAAGAAGATCCTTTGATCTTTTC
TACGGGGTCTGACGCTCAGTGGAACGAAAACTCACGTTAAGGGATTTTGGTCATGAGATTATCAAAAAGG
ATCTTCACCTAGATCCTTTTAAATTAAAAATGAAGTTTTAAATCAATCTAAAGTATATATGAGTAAACTT
GGTCTGACAGTTACCAATGCTTAATCAGTGAGGCACCTATCTCAGCGATCTGTCTATTTCGTTCATCCAT
AGTTGCCTGACTCCCCGTCGTGTAGATAACTACGATACGGGAGGGCTTACCATCTGGCCCCAGTGCTGCA
ATGATACCGCGAGACCCACGCTCACCGGCTCCAGATTTATCAGCAATAAACCAGCCAGCCGGAAGGGCCG
AGCGCAGAAGTGGTCCTGCAACTTTATCCGCCTCCATCCAGTCTATTAATTGTTGCCGGGAAGCTAGAGT
AAGTAGTTCGCCAGTTAATAGTTTGCGCAACGTTGTTGCCATTGCTACAGGCATCGTGGTGTCACGCTCG
TCGTTTGGTATGGCTTCATTCAGCTCCGGTTCCCAACGATCAAGGCGAGTTACATGATCCCCCATGTTGT
GCAAAAAAGCGGTTAGCTCCTTCGGTCCTCCGATCGTTGTCAGAAGTAAGTTGGCCGCAGTGTTATCACT
CATGGTTATGGCAGCACTGCATAATTCTCTTACTGTCATGCCATCCGTAAGATGCTTTTCTGTGACTGGT
GAGTACTCAACCAAGTCATTCTGAGAATAGTGTATGCGGCGACCGAGTTGCTCTTGCCCGGCGTCAATAC
GGGATAATACCGCGCCACATAGCAGAACTTTAAAAGTGCTCATCATTGGAAAACGTTCTTCGGGGCGAAA
ACTCTCAAGGATCTTACCGCTGTTGAGATCCAGTTCGATGTAACCCACTCGTGCACCCAACTGATCTTCA
GCATCTTTTACTTTCACCAGCGTTTCTGGGTGAGCAAAAACAGGAAGGCAAAATGCCGCAAAAAAGGGAA
TAAGGGCGACACGGAAATGTTGAATACTCATACTCTTCCTTTTTCAATATTATTGAAGCATTTATCAGGG
TTATTGTCTCATGAGCGGATACATATTTGAATGTATTTAGAAAAATAAACAAATAGGGGTTCCGCGCACA
TTTCCCCGAAAAGTGCCACCTGACGTCGACGGATCGGGAGATCTCCCGATCCCCTATGGTGCACTCTCAG
TACAATCTGCTCTGATGCCGCATAGTTAAGCCAGTATCTGCTCCCTGCTTGTGTGTTGGAGGTCGCTGAG
TAGTGCGCGAGCAAAATTTAAGCTACAACAAGGCAAGGCTTGACCGACAATTGCATGAAGAATCTGCTTA
GGGTTAGGCGTTTTGCGCTGCTTCGCGATGTACGGGCCAGATATACGCGTTGACATTGATTATTGACTAG
TTATTAATAGTAATCAATTACGGGGTCATTAGTTCATAGCCCATATATGGAGTTCCGCGTTACATAACTT
ACGGTAAATGGCCCGCCTGGCTGACCGCCCAACGACCCCCGCCCATTGACGTCAATAATGACGTATGTTC
CCATAGTAACGCCAATAGGGACTTTCCATTGACGTCAATGGGTGGAGTATTTACGGTAAACTGCCCACTT
GGCAGTACATCAAGTGTATCATATGCCAAGTACGCCCCCTATTGACGTCAATGACGGTAAATGGCCCGCC
TGGCATTATGCCCAGTACATGACCTTATGGGACTTTCCTACTTGGCAGTACATCTACGTATTAGTCATCG
CTATTACCATGG
