>Addgene plasmid #138694 | pLenti-Puro-sgSNRK | depositor partial sequence | sequence record 268018 | hU6 FWD Sequence
GNGTATTCGATTTCTTGGCTTTATATATCTTGTGGAAGGACGAAACACCGCACTCTTTAGACACATGGGA
GTTTTAGAGCTAGAAATAGCAAGTTAAAATAAGGCTAGTCCGTTATCAACTTGAAAAAGTGGCACCGAGT
CGGTGCTTTTTTGAATTCGCTAGCTAGGTCTTGAAAGGAGTGGGAATTGGCTCCGGTGCCCGTCAGTGGG
CAGAGCGCACATCGCCCACAGTCCCCGAGAAGTTGGGGGGAGGGGTCGGCAATTGATCCGGTGCCTAGAG
AAGGTGGCGCGGGGTAAACTGGGAAAGTGATGTCGTGTACTGGCTCCGCCTTTTTCCCGAGGGTGGGGGA
GAACCGTATATAAGTGCAGTAGTCGCCGTGAACGTTCTTTTTCGCAACGGGTTTGCCGCCAGAACACAGG
ACCGGTTCTAGAGCGCTGCCACCATGGACAAGAAGTACAGCATCGGCCTGGACATCGGCACCAACTCTGT
GGGCTGGGCCGTGATCACCGACGAGTACAAGGTGCCCAGCAAGAAATTCAAGGTGCTGGGCAACACCGAC
CGGCACAGCATCAAGAAGAACCTGATCGGAGCCCTGCTGTTCGACAGCGGCGAAACAGCCGAGGCCACCC
GGCTGAAGAGAACCGCCAGAAGAAGATACACCAGACGGAAGAACCGGATCTGCTATCTGCAAGAGATCTT
CAGCAACGAGATGGCCAAGGTGGACGACAGCTTCTTCCACAGACTGGAAGAGTCCTTCCTGGTGGAAGAG
GATAAGAAGCACGAGCGGCACCCCATCTTCGGCAACATCGTGGACGAGGTGGCCTACCACGAGAAGTACC
CCACCATCTACCACCTGAGAAAGAAACTGGTGGACAGCACCGACAAGCCGACCTGCGGCTGATCTATCTG
GCCCTGGCCCACATGATCAAGTTCCGGGGCCACTTCCTGATCGAGGGCGACCTGAACCCCGACAACAGCG
ACGTGGACAGCTGTTCATCCAGCTGGTGCAGACTACACCAGCTGTTCGAGGAACCCATCACGCAGCGCGT
GACGCAAGCATCTGTCTGCAGACTGAGCAGAGCAGACGCTGAAATCTGATCGGCAGCTGCCGGCGAGAGA
GATGNCTGTCCGANTGATGGCTGAGCTGGGNTGACCCAACTCAGAGCACTCGACTGGCCNGATGCCANTG
CACCTGAACCAGGAACCCTACGAAGACGACNG
